>Addgene plasmid #221310 | pMSCV-FKBP-OPHN1 | addgene full sequence | sequence record 439159 | Addgene NGS Result
AGATCTGCCACCATGGACTACAAAGACGATGACGACAAGGGCGTCCAAGTGGAGACAATCTCTCCTGGGG
ATGGAAGGACATTCCCCAAGCGGGGTCAGACCTGCGTTGTTCATTATACCGGTATGTTGGAAGACGGTAA
AAAAGTCGATAGCTCACGGGATCGCAATAAGCCTTTCAAGTTCATGCTTGGGAAACAGGAAGTAATACGC
GGCTGGGAAGAGGGAGTAGCTCAAATGTCCGTCGGTCAACGCGCCAAATTGACAATTTCTCCTGACTACG
CTTATGGTGCAACCGGACACCCCGGCATAATTCCCCCACACGCAACACTTGTATTTGATGTAGAATTGCT
CAAGCTGGAAACAAGAGGAGTCCAGGTTGAAACCATATCTCCTGGGGACGGAAGAACCTTCCCTAAGCGG
GGACAAACTTGCGTTGTCCATTACACAGGCATGCTTGAAGATGGTAAGAAAGTCGACTCATCACGAGACA
GAAATAAGCCATTCAAATTTATGCTCGGTAAACAGGAAGTCATAAGAGGCTGGGAAGAAGGAGTGGCCCA
AATGTCTGTAGGACAACGAGCCAAACTCACAATATCTCCCGATTATGCTTATGGTGCCACTGGCCACCCC
GGCATTATACCACCTCATGCCACTCTTGTTTTTGACGTAGAGCTGTTGAAGTTGGAGACCCGGGGCGTGC
AGGTTGAGACTATAAGTCCTGGAGATGGAAGGACTTTTCCTAAAAGAGGTCAGACATGCGTAGTACACTA
TACAGGGATGTTGGAGGACGGCAAAAAAGTCGACAGCTCCCGAGACCGGAATAAGCCTTTTAAGTTCATG
TTGGGGAAACAGGAAGTAATCCGCGGGTGGGAAGAGGGAGTCGCTCAGATGTCTGTGGGACAGCGCGCTA
AGCTGACCATTTCCCCCGATTATGCCTACGGCGCTACCGGTCACCCCGGGATTATTCCACCTCACGCTAC
TTTGGTGTTCGATGTCGAACTTCTGAAACTGGAGACTCGGGGAGTACAGGTTGAAACAATCAGCCCAGGA
GACGGAAGAACCTTTCCAAAAAGGGGTCAAACATGTGTGGTACACTACACAGGAATGTTGGAAGACGGAA
AAAAGGTGGACAGCTCTCGAGACCGCAATAAACCTTTCAAGTTTATGCTGGGCAAACAGGAGGTGATACG
CGGATGGGAGGAAGGCGTAGCCCAGATGTCCGTGGGTCAGCGGGCAAAACTTACAATTTCACCCGATTAC
GCATATGGCGCAACAGGACATCCAGGTATTATACCACCACATGCCACCCTCGTTTTCGACGTAGAGCTTT
TGAAACTCGAAGGGGCTGGAGCAGGCGCTATGGGACACCCACCACTGGAATTTTCAGATTGTTATCTCGA
TTCTCCCGATTTCAGACAAAGACTCAAATACTACGAAGAGGAATTGGAGCGCACTAACAAGTTTATAAAG
GATGTAATAAAGGATGGGTCCGCCTTGATATCTGCTATGAGGAACTATTCTTCTGCCGTTCAGAAATTCT
CACAAACACTCCAAAGCTTCCAGTTCGATTTCATAGGAGACACATTGACTGATGATGAAATAAATATCGC
CGAGTCCTTCAAAGAATTTGCTGAACTGTTGAATGAGGTGGAGAACGAGAGAATGATGATGGTGCAGAAC
GCCAGCGACCTCCTGATTAAGCCCCTGGAAACCTTCCGCAAAGAACAGATTGGCTTTACTAAAGAGAGGA
AGAAAAAGTTTGAGAAGGACGGCGAGCGCTTCTATTCATTGCTCGACAGGCATCTTCATTTGTCAAGTAA
AAAGAAAGAGAGCCAACTCTTGGAGGCAGATTTGCAGGTAGATAAAGAAAGACACAACTTTTTTGAAAGT
AGTCTGGATTACGTATATCAAATACAGGATGTCCAGGAAAGTAAGAAGTTTAACATTGTGGAGCCAGTAT
TGGCTTTCCTCCATAGCCTTTTCATATCCAATTCTCTTACTGTCGAATTGACTCAGGACTTCCTCCCCTA
TAAACAACAGCTCCAGCTGAGTTTGCAAAACACACGAAATCACTTCAGTTCTACTCGGGAGGAGATGGAG
GAGCTCAAAAAAAGGATGAAAGAGGCCCCACAAACATGTAAACTCCCAGGTCAGCCTACAATAGAAGGAT
ATCTCTATACCCAAGAGAAATGGGCTTTGGGTATTAGCTGGGCCAAGTATTACTGTAGGTACGAGAAAGA
GACTCGAATGTTGACAATGATTCCCATGGAACAAAAACCCGGTGCAAAGCAGGGACCAGTGGATCTCACA
CTTAAATATTGTGTCCGAAGGAAGACTGAATCCATTGATAAGAGGTTTTGTTTCGACATAGAGACCAATG
AGCGCCCCGGTACCATAACATTGCAAGCTCCCTCCGAAGCAAACAGACGCTTGTGGATGGAAGCCATGGA
TGGTAAAGAGCCTATATATTGATAAGCGGCCGCGTTTAAACGTCGACGGTATCGATAAGCTTGATATCGA
ATTCCGCCCCCCCCCCTAACGTTACTGGCCGAAGCCGCTTGGAATAAGGCCGGTGTGCGTTTGTCTATAT
GTTATTTTCCACCATATTGCCGTCTTTTGGCAATGTGAGGGCCCGGAAACCTGGCCCTGTCTTCTTGACG
AGCATTCCTAGGGGTCTTTCCCCTCTCGCCAAAGGAATGCAAGGTCTGTTGAATGTCGTGAAGGAAGCAG
TTCCTCTGGAAGCTTCTTGAAGACAAACAACGTCTGTAGCGACCCTTTGCAGGCAGCGGAACCCCCCACC
TGGCGACAGGTGCCTCTGCGGCCAAAAGCCACGTGTATAAGATACACCTGCAAAGGCGGCACAACCCCAG
TGCCACGTTGTGAGTTGGATAGTTGTGGAAAGAGTCAAATGGCTCTCCTCAAGCGTATTCAACAAGGGGC
TGAAGGATGCCCAGAAGGTACCCCATTGTATGGGATCTGATCTGGGGCCTCGGTGCACATGCTTTACATG
TGTTTAGTCGAGGTTAAAAAAACGTCTAGGCCCCCCGAACCACGGGGACGTGGTTTTCCTTTGAAAAACA
CGATGATAATATGGCCACAACCATGGTGAGCAAGGGCGAGGAGCTGTTCACCGGGGTGGTGCCCATCCTG
GTCGAGCTGGACGGCGACGTAAACGGCCACAAGTTCAGCGTGTCTGGCGAGGGCGAGGGCGATGCCACCT
ACGGCAAGCTGACCCTGAAGTTCATCTGCACCACCGGCAAGCTGCCCGTGCCCTGGCCCACCCTCGTGAC
CACCCTGACCTACGGCGTGCAGTGCTTCAGCCGCTACCCCGACCACATGAAGCAGCACGACTTCTTCAAG
TCCGCCATGCCCGAAGGCTACGTCCAGGAGCGCACCATCTTCTTCAAGGACGACGGCAACTACAAGACCC
GCGCCGAGGTGAAGTTCGAGGGCGACACCCTGGTGAACCGCATCGAGCTGAAGGGCATCGACTTCAAGGA
GGACGGCAACATCCTGGGGCACAAGCTGGAGTACAACTACAACAGCCACAACGTCTATATCATGGCCGAC
AAGCAGAAGAACGGCATCAAGGCGAACTTCAAGATCCGCCACAACATCGAGGACGGCAGCGTGCAGCTCG
CCGACCACTACCAGCAGAACACCCCCATCGGCGACGGCCCCGTGCTGCTGCCCGACAACCACTACCTGAG
CACCCAGTCCGCCCTGAGCAAAGACCCCAACGAGAAGCGCGATCACATGGTCCTGCTGGAGTTCGTGACC
GCCGCCGGGATCACTCTCGGCATGGACGAGCTGTACAAGTAATGAATTAATTAAGAATTCGATAAAATAA
AAGATTTTATTTAGTCTCCAGAAAAAGGGGGGAATGAAAGACCCCACCTGTAGGTTTGGCAAGCTAGCTT
AAGTAACGCCATTTTGCAAGGCATGGAAAATACATAACTGAGAATAGAGAAGTTCAGATCAAGGTTAGGA
ACAGAGAGACAGCAGAATATGGGCCAAACAGGATATCTGTGGTAAGCAGTTCCTGCCCCGGCTCAGGGCC
AAGAACAGATGGTCCCCAGATGCGGTCCCGCCCTCAGCAGTTTCTAGAGAACCATCAGATGTTTCCAGGG
TGCCCCAAGGACCTGAAATGACCCTGTGCCTTATTTGAACTAACCAATCAGTTCGCTTCTCGCTTCTGTT
CGCGCGCTTCTGCTCCCCGAGCTCAATAAAAGAGCCCACAACCCCTCACTCGGCGCGCCAGTCCTCCGAT
AGACTGCGTCGCCCGGGTACCCGTGTATCCAATAAACCCTCTTGCAGTTGCATCCGACTTGTGGTCTCGC
TGTTCCTTGGGAGGGTCTCCTCTGAGTGATTGACTACCCGTCAGCGGGGGTCTTTCATGGGTAACAGTTT
CTTGAAGTTGGAGAACAACATTCTGAGGGTAGGAGTCGAATATTAAGTAATCCTGACTCAATTAGCCACT
GTTTTGAATCCACATACTCCAATACTCCTGAAATAGTTCATTATGGACAGCGCAGAAAGAGCTGGGGAGA
ATTGTGAAATTGTTATCCGCTCACAATTCCACACAACATACGAGCCGGAAGCATAAAGTGTAAAGCCTGG
GGTGCCTAATGAGTGAGCTAACTCACATTAATTGCGTTGCGCTCACTGCCCGCTTTCCAGTCGGGAAACC
TGTCGTGCCAGCTGCATTAATGAATCGGCCAACGCGCGGGGAGAGGCGGTTTGCGTATTGGGCGCTCTTC
CGCTTCCTCGCTCACTGACTCGCTGCGCTCGGTCGTTCGGCTGCGGCGAGCGGTATCAGCTCACTCAAAG
GCGGTAATACGGTTATCCACAGAATCAGGGGATAACGCAGGAAAGAACATGTGAGCAAAAGGCCAGCAAA
AGGCCAGGAACCGTAAAAAGGCCGCGTTGCTGGCGTTTTTCCATAGGCTCCGCCCCCCTGACGAGCATCA
CAAAAATCGACGCTCAAGTCAGAGGTGGCGAAACCCGACAGGACTATAAAGATACCAGGCGTTTCCCCCT
GGAAGCTCCCTCGTGCGCTCTCCTGTTCCGACCCTGCCGCTTACCGGATACCTGTCCGCCTTTCTCCCTT
CGGGAAGCGTGGCGCTTTCTCATAGCTCACGCTGTAGGTATCTCAGTTCGGTGTAGGTCGTTCGCTCCAA
GCTGGGCTGTGTGCACGAACCCCCCGTTCAGCCCGACCGCTGCGCCTTATCCGGTAACTATCGTCTTGAG
TCCAACCCGGTAAGACACGACTTATCGCCACTGGCAGCAGCCACTGGTAACAGGATTAGCAGAGCGAGGT
ATGTAGGCGGTGCTACAGAGTTCTTGAAGTGGTGGCCTAACTACGGCTACACTAGAAGAACAGTATTTGG
TATCTGCGCTCTGCTGAAGCCAGTTACCTTCGGAAAAAGAGTTGGTAGCTCTTGATCCGGCAAACAAACC
ACCGCTGGTAGCGGTGGTTTTTTTGTTTGCAAGCAGCAGATTACGCGCAGAAAAAAAGGATCTCAAGAAG
ATCCTTTGATCTTTTCTACGGGGTCTGACGCTCAGTGGAACGAAAACTCACGTTAAGGGATTTTGGTCAT
GAGATTATCAAAAAGGATCTTCACCTAGATCCTTTTAAATTAAAAATGAAGTTTTAAATCAATCTAAAGT
ATATATGAGTAAACTTGGTCTGACAGTTACCAATGCTTAATCAGTGAGGCACCTATCTCAGCGATCTGTC
TATTTCGTTCATCCATAGTTGCCTGACTCCCCGTCGTGTAGATAACTACGATACGGGAGGGCTTACCATC
TGGCCCCAGTGCTGCAATGATACCGCGAGACCCACGCTCACCGGCTCCAGATTTATCAGCAATAAACCAG
CCAGCCGGAAGGGCCGAGCGCAGAAGTGGTCCTGCAACTTTATCCGCCTCCATCCAGTCTATTAATTGTT
GCCGGGAAGCTAGAGTAAGTAGTTCGCCAGTTAATAGTTTGCGCAACGTTGTTGCCATTGCTACAGGCAT
CGTGGTGTCACGCTCGTCGTTTGGTATGGCTTCATTCAGCTCCGGTTCCCAACGATCAAGGCGAGTTACA
TGATCCCCCATGTTGTGCAAAAAAGCGGTTAGCTCCTTCGGTCCTCCGATCGTTGTCAGAAGTAAGTTGG
CCGCAGTGTTATCACTCATGGTTATGGCAGCACTGCATAATTCTCTTACTGTCATGCCATCCGTAAGATG
CTTTTCTGTGACTGGTGAGTACTCAACCAAGTCATTCTGAGAATAGTGTATGCGGCGACCGAGTTGCTCT
TGCCCGGCGTCAATACGGGATAATACCGCGCCACATAGCAGAACTTTAAAAGTGCTCATCATTGGAAAAC
GTTCTTCGGGGCGAAAACTCTCAAGGATCTTACCGCTGTTGAGATCCAGTTCGATGTAACCCACTCGTGC
ACCCAACTGATCTTCAGCATCTTTTACTTTCACCAGCGTTTCTGGGTGAGCAAAAACAGGAAGGCAAAAT
GCCGCAAAAAAGGGAATAAGGGCGACACGGAAATGTTGAATACTCATACTCTTCCTTTTTCAATATTATT
GAAGCATTTATCAGGGTTATTGTCTCATGAGCGGATACATATTTGAATGTATTTAGAAAAATAAACAAAT
AGGGGTTCCGCGCACATTTCCCCGAAAAGTGCCACCTGACGTCTAAGAAACCATTATTATCATGACATTA
ACCTATAAAAATAGGCGTATCACGAGGCCCTTTCGTCTCGCGCGTTTCGGTGATGACGGTGAAAACCTCT
GACACATGCAGCTCCCGGAGACGGTCACAGCTTGTCTGTAAGCGGATGCCGGGAGCAGACAAGCCCGTCA
GGGCGCGTCAGCGGGTGTTGGCGGGTGTCGGGGCTGGCTTAACTATGCGGCATCAGAGCAGATTGTACTG
AGAGTGCACCATATGCGGTGTGAAATACCGCACAGATGCGTAAGGAGAAAATACCGCATCAGGCGCCATT
CGCCATTCAGGCTGCGCAACTGTTGGGAAGGGCGATCGGTGCGGGCCTCTTCGCTATTACGCCAGCTGGC
GAAAGGGGGATGTGCTGCAAGGCGATTAAGTTGGGTAACGCCAGGGTTTTCCCAGTCACGACGTTGTAAA
ACGACGGCGCAAGGAATGGTGCATGCAAGGAGATGGCGCCCAACAGTCCCCCGGCCACGGGGCCTGCCAC
CATACCCACGCCGAAACAAGCGCTCATGAGCCCGAAGTGGCGAGCCCGATCTTCCCCATCGGTGATGTCG
GCGATATAGGCGCCAGCAACCGCACCTGTGGCGCCGGTGATGCCGGCCACGATGCGTCCGGCGTAGAGGC
GATTAGTCCAATTTGTTAAAGACAGGATATCAGTGGTCCAGGCTCTAGTTTTGACTCAACAATATCACCA
GCTGAAGCCTATAGAGTACGAGCCATAGATAAAATAAAAGATTTTATTTAGTCTCCAGAAAAAGGGGGGA
ATGAAAGACCCCACCTGTAGGTTTGGCAAGCTAGCTTAAGTAACGCCATTTTGCAAGGCATGGAAAATAC
ATAACTGAGAATAGAGAAGTTCAGATCAAGGTTAGGAACAGAGAGACAGCAGAATATGGGCCAAACAGGA
TATCTGTGGTAAGCAGTTCCTGCCCCGGCTCAGGGCCAAGAACAGATGGTCCCCAGATGCGGTCCCGCCC
TCAGCAGTTTCTAGAGAACCATCAGATGTTTCCAGGGTGCCCCAAGGACCTGAAATGACCCTGTGCCTTA
TTTGAACTAACCAATCAGTTCGCTTCTCGCTTCTGTTCGCGCGCTTCTGCTCCCCGAGCTCAATAAAAGA
GCCCACAACCCCTCACTCGGCGCGCCAGTCCTCCGATAGACTGCGTCGCCCGGGTACCCGTATTCCCAAT
AAAGCCTCTTGCTGTTTGCATCCGAATCGTGGACTCGCTGATCCTTGGGAGGGTCTCCTCAGATTGATTG
ACTGCCCACCTCGGGGGTCTTTCATTTGGAGGTTCCACCGAGATTTGGAGACCCCTGCCCAGGGACCACC
GACCCCCCCGCCGGGAGGTAAGCTGGCCAGCGGTCGTTTCGTGTCTGTCTCTGTCTTTGTGCGTGTTTGT
GCCGGCATCTAATGTTTGCGCCTGCGTCTGTACTAGTTAGCTAACTAGCTCTGTATCTGGCGGACCCGTG
GTGGAACTGACGAGTTCTGAACACCCGGCCGCAACCCTGGGAGACGTCCCAGGGACTTTGGGGGCCGTTT
TTGTGGCCCGACCTGAGGAAGGGAGTCGATGTGGAATCCGACCCCGTCAGGATATGTGGTTCTGGTAGGA
GACGAGAACCTAAAACAGTTCCCGCCTCCGTCTGAATTTTTGCTTTCGGTTTGGAACCGAAGCCGCGCGT
CTTGTCTGCTGCAGCGCTGCAGCATCGTTCTGTGTTGTCTCTGTCTGACTGTGTTTCTGTATTTGTCTGA
AAATTAGGGCCAGACTGTTACCACTCCCTTAAGTTTGACCTTAGGTCACTGGAAAGATGTCGAGCGGATC
GCTCACAACCAGTCGGTAGATGTCAAGAAGAGACGTTGGGTTACCTTCTGCTCTGCAGAATGGCCAACCT
TTAACGTCGGATGGCCGCGAGACGGCACCTTTAACCGAGACCTCATCACCCAGGTTAAGATCAAGGTCTT
TTCACCTGGCCCGCATGGACACCCAGACCAGGTCCCCTACATCGTGACCTGGGAAGCCTTGGCTTTTGAC
CCCCCTCCCTGGGTCAAGCCCTTTGTACACCCTAAGCCTCCGCCTCCTCTTCCTCCATCCGCCCCGTCTC
TCCCCCTTGAACCTCCTCGTTCGACCCCGCCTCGATCCTCCCTTTATCCAGCCCTCACTCCTTCTCTAGG
CGCCGGAATT
Features (pLannotate 1.2.2; 23 found; start..end, strand, type, name):
     15..35      +  CDS            3xFLAG (fragment): three tandem FLAG® epitope tags
    742..1026    +  CDS            FPR2 (fragment): FKBP2_CRYNB - Protein inferred from homology: Swiss-Prot protein existence level 3. PPIases accelerate the folding of proteins. It catalyzes the cis-trans isomerization of proline imidic peptide bonds in oligopeptides (By similarity). From Cryptococcus neoformans var. neoformans serotype D (strain B-3501A) (Filobasidiella neoformans).
   1021..1341    +  CDS            FKBP1A: FKB1A_HUMAN - Also known as FKBP1, FKBP12. Experimental evidence at protein level: Swiss-Prot protein existence level 1. Keeps in an inactive conformation TGFBR1, the TGF-beta type I serine/threonine kinase receptor, preventing TGF-beta receptor activation in absence of ligand. Recruits SMAD7 to ACVR1B which prevents the association of SMAD2 and SMAD3 with the activin receptor complex, thereby blocking the activin signal. May modulate the RYR1 calcium channel activity. PPIases accelerate the folding of proteins. It catalyzes the cis-trans isomerization of proline imidic peptide bonds in oligop
   1360..2469    +  CDS            Ophn1 (fragment): OPHN1_MOUSE - Experimental evidence at protein level: Swiss-Prot protein existence level 1. Stimulates GTP hydrolysis of members of the Rho family. Its action on RHOA activity and signaling is implicated in growth and stabilization of dendritic spines, and therefore in synaptic function. Critical for the stabilization of AMPA receptors at postsynaptic sites. Critical for the regulation of synaptic vesicle endocytosis at presynaptic terminals (By similarity). Required for the localization of NR1D1 to dendrites, can suppress its repressor activity and protect it from proteasomal degradation. Fro
   2492..2525    -  misc_feature   MCS (fragment): pBluescript multiple cloning site
   2627..3089    +  misc_feature   IRES: internal ribosome entry site (IRES) of the encephalomyocarditis virus (EMCV)
   3103..3822    +  CDS            EGFP: the original enhanced GFP (Yang et al., 1996) mammalian codon-optimized
   3884..4398    +  LTR            3' LTR: 3' long terminal repeat from murine embryonic stem cell virus
   4560..4576    -  protein_bind   lac operator: The lac repressor binds to the lac operator to inhibit transcription in E. coli. This inhibition can be relieved by adding lactose or isopropyl-β-D-thiogalactopyranoside (IPTG). lac repressor encoded by lacI
   4584..4614    -  promoter       lac promoter: promoter for the E. coli lac operon
   4629..4650    -  protein_bind   CAP binding site: CAP binding activates transcription in the presence of cAMP. E. coli catabolite activator protein
   4663..4755    -  CDS            lacI (fragment): lac repressor; lacI; The lac repressor binds to the lac operator to inhibit transcription in E. coli. This inhibition can be relieved by adding lactose or isopropyl-β-D-thiogalactopyranoside (IPTG).
   4938..5526    -  rep_origin     ori: high-copy-number ColE1/pMB1/pBR322/pUC origin of replication
   5697..6557    -  CDS            AmpR: β-lactamase; bla; confers resistance to ampicillin, carbenicillin, and related antibiotics
   6558..6662    -  promoter       AmpR promoter: bla
   6757..6792    +  CDS            rop (fragment): Rop protein, which maintains plasmids at low copy number; rop
   6894..6993    +  misc_feature   bom (fragment): basis of mobility region from pBR322
   6999..7148    -  CDS            lacZα (fragment): LacZα fragment of β-galactosidase; lacZ fragment
   7148..7349    -  CDS            TcR (fragment): tetracycline efflux protein; tet; confers resistance to tetracycline
   7350..7448    +  CDS            env (fragment): murine leukemia virus gPr80 envelope polyprotein precursor; env; proteolytically cleaved into gp70SU and p15TM subunits
   7490..8006    +  LTR            5' LTR: 5' long terminal repeat from murine embryonic stem cell virus
   8070..8411    +  misc_feature   MESV Ψ: packaging signal of murine embryonic stem cell virus
   8478..8894    +  CDS            gag (truncated): truncated Moloney murine leukemia virus (MMLV) gag gene lacking the start codon
