[The description below was written by a language model from this plasmid's Addgene catalogue record and pLannotate feature annotations shown in this document.]
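Description:
pMSCV-FKBP-OPHN1 is a gammaretroviral expression vector built on the pMSCV-IRES-GFP backbone, intended for stable expression of a tagged mouse OPHN1 sequence in mammalian cells by retroviral transduction. It is maintained in E. coli as a high-copy plasmid through a ColE1/pUC-type origin and selected with ampicillin via the β-lactamase gene. The remaining bacterial annotations (partial lacI, lacZα, rop, bom and tetracycline-resistance sequences) are non-functional remnants of earlier cloning vectors.

The transferred region is bounded by murine embryonic stem cell virus 5′ and 3′ long terminal repeats. The 5′ LTR serves as the promoter for the genomic transcript, and it is followed by the MESV Ψ packaging signal and a truncated, start-codon-deficient gag segment that improves encapsidation. Because no viral structural genes are intact, packaging functions must be supplied in trans. Cloned between BglII and NotI sites is an open reading frame that begins with a FLAG epitope and, according to the catalogue entry, four tandem FKBP domains fused to the N-terminus of the insert. The automated annotation labels only two FKBP-like segments, but the unannotated span between the FLAG tag and these segments is consistent with additional repeats. The Ophn1 annotation is a fragment of about 1.1 kb rather than the full coding sequence, in keeping with the insert name, which indicates the pLxIS motif-containing portion of the protein. Downstream, an EMCV IRES drives EGFP translation from the same transcript, so transduced cells can be identified or sorted by fluorescence.

Tandem FKBP fusions are generally used for ligand-induced oligomerisation, although the record does not state this purpose. The associated work examines pLxIS-containing domains as regulators of interferon responses and metabolism.
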