Addgene plasmid #221310: pMSCV-FKBP-OPHN1
Purpose: Expression of OPHN1 (pLxIS) in mammalian cells by retroviral transduction
Depositing lab: Jonathan Kagan. Depositing organization: Boston Children's Hospital. Publication: pLxIS-containing domains are biochemically flexible regulators of interferons and metabolism. Landau LM, Chaudhary N, Tien YC, Rogozinska M, Joshi S, Yao C, Crowley J, Hullahalli K, Campbell IW, Waldor MK, Haigis M, Kagan JC. Mol Cell. 2024 Jul 11;84(13):2436-2454.e10. doi: 10.1016/j.molcel.2024.05.030. Epub 2024 Jun 25. PubMed 38925114.
Backbone
  Vector backbone: pMSCV-IRES-GFP
  Vector type: Retroviral
Growth in bacteria
  Bacterial resistance: Ampicillin, 100 μg/mL
  Growth temperature: 37°C
  Growth strain: NEB Stable
  Copy number: High Copy
Gene/Insert
  Gene/Insert name: OPHN1 (pLxIS)
  Species: M. musculus (mouse)
  Entrez Gene: Ophn1 (a.k.a. C130037N19Rik, Wtgr)
  Tag / fusion protein: FLAG-4xFKBP (N terminal on insert)
  Cloning method: Restriction Enzyme; 5′ cloning site BglII (not destroyed); 3′ cloning site NotI (not destroyed)
Terms and licenses: Academic/Nonprofit Terms; Industry Terms: Not Available to Industry
How to cite: pMSCV-FKBP-OPHN1 was a gift from Jonathan Kagan (Addgene plasmid # 221310 ; http://n2t.net/addgene:221310 ; RRID:Addgene_221310)
